Addgene plasmid #11771: pCINeo-mCHMP5
Depositing lab: Sankar Ghosh. Publication: CHMP5 is essential for late endosome function and down-regulation of receptor signaling during mouse embryogenesis. Shim JH, Xiao C, Hayden MS, Lee KY, Trombetta ES, Pypaert M, Nara A, Yoshimori T, Wilm B, Erdjument-Bromage H, Tempst P, Hogan BL, Mellman I, Ghosh S. J Cell Biol. 2006 Mar 27. 172(7):1045-56. 10.1083/jcb.200509041 PubMed 16567502.
Backbone
  Vector backbone: pCI-Neo
  Backbone manufacturer: Promega
  Backbone size w/o insert (bp): 5472
  Vector type: Mammalian Expression
  Selectable markers: Neomycin (select with G418)
Growth in bacteria
  Bacterial resistance: Ampicillin, 100 μg/mL
  Growth temperature: 37°C
  Growth strain: DH5alpha
  Copy number: High Copy
Gene/Insert
  Gene/Insert name: chromatin modifying protein 5 (alt name: CHMP5)
  Species: M. musculus (mouse)
  Insert size (bp): 660
  GenBank ID: BC006947
  Entrez Gene: Chmp5 (a.k.a. 2210412K09Rik, AW545668)
  Cloning method: Restriction Enzyme; 5′ cloning site EcoR1 (not destroyed); 3′ cloning site Xba1 (not destroyed)
  Sequencing primers: 5′ T7; 3′ T3
Terms and licenses: Academic/Nonprofit Terms; Industry Terms: Not Available to Industry
How to cite: pCINeo-mCHMP5 was a gift from Sankar Ghosh (Addgene plasmid # 11771 ; http://n2t.net/addgene:11771 ; RRID:Addgene_11771)
