[The description below was written by a language model from this plasmid's Addgene catalogue record.]
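Description:
pCINeo-mCHMP5 is a mammalian expression plasmid built on the commercial pCI-Neo backbone (about 5.5 kb without insert) and carrying the mouse Chmp5 coding sequence, listed as chromatin modifying protein 5 (CHMP5). The insert is roughly 660 bp and was placed by restriction cloning between EcoRI and XbaI sites, both of which remain intact, so the fragment can be excised or transferred to another vector. The plasmid is maintained in E. coli as a high-copy construct under ampicillin selection. It also provides a neomycin resistance marker, so transfected mammalian cells can be selected with G418 to obtain stable lines.

The record does not list the promoter or other regulatory elements. pCI-Neo vectors are generally known to drive inserts from the CMV immediate-early enhancer/promoter, with a chimeric intron upstream of the cloning site and an SV40 late polyadenylation signal downstream, but no feature table is available here to confirm this. T7 and T3 are given as the flanking sequencing primers, which indicates that these phage promoter sequences border the cloning region. No epitope tag or fluorescent fusion is recorded, so the protein appears to be expressed untagged, although the record does not say so explicitly.

The associated publication examines CHMP5 in late endosome function and in the down-regulation of receptor signalling during mouse embryogenesis. The plasmid is therefore suited to transient or stable expression of mouse CHMP5 in cultured mammalian cells, for example in overexpression experiments or in reconstitution of CHMP5-deficient cells.
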