>Addgene plasmid #11771 | pCINeo-mCHMP5 | addgene partial sequence | sequence record 41421 | T7 5'-TAATACGACTCACTATAGGG-3'
GACTCGCTTCCGTTTCTGGTTTTCCTCCAGTGTTTGGGTTTCCTCGCAGCCGGCCAAGATGAACCGATTC
TTCGGAAAAGCGAAACCCAAGGCTCCGCCACCTAGCTTGACGGACTGCATTGGGACGGTGGATAGCAGGG
CAGAATCCATTGACAAAAAGATTTCCCGGCTGGATGCTGAACTAGTGAAATATAAGGATCAAATCAAGAA
GATGAGAGAGGGTCCTGCTAAGAACATGGTCAAACAGAAAGCCCTGAGAGTTTTAAAGCAAAAGCGGATG
TATGAGCAACAGCGAGACAACCTGGCCCAACAGTCCTTTAACATGGAGCAAGCTAATTACACCATCCAGT
CACTAAAGGACACCAAGACCACGGTTGATGCCATGAAGTTGGGAGTAAAGGAAATGAAGAAGGCATATAA
GGAAGTAAAAATTGACCAGATTGAGGACTTACAAGACCAGCTGGAGGATATGATGGAAGATGCAAATGAG
ATCCAGGAAGCCCTGGGCCGCAGCTACGGCACCCCAGAGTTAGATGAGGACGACCTGGAAGCAGAGTTAG
ATGCGCTGGGCGATGAGCTTCTGGCTGATGAAGATAGCTCCTACTTGGATGAGGCAGCTTCCGCTCCTGC
AATTCCGGAAGGTGTTCCCACTGACACAAGAACAGGGATGC
